>Addgene plasmid #19205 | pBS ADAMTS3 | addgene partial sequence | sequence record 25004 | T3 5'-GCAATTAACCCTCACTAAAGG-3'
GGNCTCCCGCGGTGGCGGCCGCTCTAGAACTAGTGGATCCCCCGGGCTGCAGGAATTCGGCACGAGGCCG
AGTACCATGCCCTGCACAGTGGAAAGCTGGGCCCTGGTCTGAGTGTTCTGTGACCTGTGGGGAGGGAACC
GAGACCCGGCAGATCATATGCCGCGCTGGTGACCATTGCGATGGAGAAAAGCCAGAATCAGTGAGGGTTT
GTAAACTCCCTCCCTGTAATGATGAGCCCTGTATGGGAGACAAATCTATCTTCTGTCAGATGGAAGTGCT
TGCACGTTACTGTTCCATCCCTGGCTACAACAAGCTGTGCTGTGAGTCCTGCAGCAAGCGCAGCAGCACT
CTCCCACCACCATTCCTTACCGAAGCTGCTGAAACTGAGGAGGAAGTGATGTTTAATCAAAGTGATTTGC
ATAGAGCTTTGGTGATGCCAACGCCTTTAGTCCCTCACTATGCAGAGTTCCTGCCAGGGAAAAGGGGCCT
GGGCAGACTTCGCTTCGCAGAAGCGGATACAGATACACACATCGCCCCATCAAACACAAAGCCCAAGGGT
GCTGAGTTTCCACAATGGAGAGTTCCTCTGGCAAGCAAGACTTCCAAGCTATTTGCTTTGCTCCACCAAC
CACCTGGCAACAGTAGCAGTCTTGGTCCTCCCAAATGACCTTGCTTTGGTNGGCAGCTGTTCCTGTGGTG
TCAGCTAATAACACCACAGTGGGTGCTCCTTCTCCATCAAGAACCTCNCAGAAAAAGTGAAAGCAATTGA
CAAGAGATGGCCTNCGAGNCC
