[The description below was written by a language model from this plasmid's Addgene catalogue record.]
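Description:
pBS ADAMTS3 is a pBluescript-based cloning plasmid (backbone of about 3 kb) carrying a chicken (Gallus gallus) cDNA fragment of ADAMTS3, the ADAM metallopeptidase with thrombospondin type 1 motifs. It is maintained in E. coli as a high-copy plasmid under ampicillin selection. Although catalogued as a bacterial expression vector, nothing in the record indicates that it is meant to produce protein. pBluescript is a general-purpose phagemid cloning vector whose polylinker is flanked by T3 and T7 phage RNA polymerase promoters, and these same sites are listed here as the sequencing primer positions on the 5′ and 3′ sides of the insert.

The fragment was inserted by restriction cloning between XhoI (5′) and EcoRI (3′); whether these sites survived cloning is not recorded. The insert size is not stated, and the linked GenBank accession appears to be an EST-type entry, so the clone may well represent a partial cDNA rather than the full coding sequence. The depositor's comment identifies it as a probe ("Probe 1_85") whose transcript is detected in the inner layer of "PO", presumably the periosteum given the associated study, which mapped molecular subdomains of the perichondrium and periosteum and their influence on gene expression in underlying chondrocytes. The construct is therefore best understood as a template for in vitro transcription of labelled riboprobes from the flanking phage promoters, for in situ hybridization of ADAMTS3 expression in developing chick skeletal tissue. The record does not state which polymerase yields the antisense strand. No feature table was provided, so details beyond the catalogue fields cannot be confirmed.
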