Addgene plasmid #19205: pBS ADAMTS3
Depositing lab: Cliff Tabin. Depositing organization: Harvard Medical School. Publication: Identification of unique molecular subdomains in the perichondrium and periosteum and their role in regulating gene expression in the underlying chondrocytes. Bandyopadhyay A, Kubilus JK, Crochiere ML, Linsenmayer TF, Tabin CJ. Dev Biol. 2008 Sep 1;321(1):162-74. doi: 10.1016/j.ydbio.2008.06.012. Epub 2008 Jun 16. PubMed 18602913.
Backbone
  Vector backbone: pBluescript
  Backbone manufacturer: Stratagene
  Backbone size w/o insert (bp): 3000
  Vector type: Bacterial Expression
Growth in bacteria
  Bacterial resistance: Ampicillin, 100 μg/mL
  Growth temperature: 37°C
  Growth strain: DH5alpha
  Copy number: High Copy
Gene/Insert
  Gene/Insert name: ADAM metallopeptidase with thrombospondin type 1 (alt name: ADAMTS-3)
  Species: G. gallus (chicken)
  GenBank ID: FG356202
  Entrez Gene: ADAMTS3
  Cloning method: Restriction Enzyme; 5′ cloning site XhoI (unknown if destroyed); 3′ cloning site EcoRI (unknown if destroyed)
  Sequencing primers: 5′ T3; 3′ T7
Terms and licenses: Academic/Nonprofit Terms; Industry Terms: Not Available to Industry
Depositor comments: Probe 1_85, expressed in the inner layer of PO.
How to cite: pBS ADAMTS3 was a gift from Cliff Tabin (Addgene plasmid # 19205 ; http://n2t.net/addgene:19205 ; RRID:Addgene_19205)
